Addgene plasmid #193282: CBE-T1.32
Purpose: Expression of CBE-T1.32 base editor in mammalian cells, CMV promoter
Depositing lab: Nicole Gaudelli. Depositing organization: Beam Therapeutics. Publication: Improved cytosine base editors generated from TadA variants. Lam DK, Feliciano PR, Arif A, Bohnuud T, Fernandez TP, Gehrke JM, Grayson P, Lee KD, Ortega MA, Sawyer C, Schwaegerle ND, Peraro L, Young L, Lee SJ, Ciaramella G, Gaudelli NM. Nat Biotechnol. 2023 Jan 9. doi: 10.1038/s41587-022-01611-9. PubMed 36624149.
Backbone
  Vector backbone: CMV/pBR322
  Vector type: Mammalian Expression
Growth in bacteria
  Bacterial resistance: Ampicillin, 100 μg/mL
  Growth temperature: 37°C
  Growth strain: DH5alpha
  Copy number: High Copy
Gene/Insert
  Gene/Insert name: CBE-T1.32
  Species: Other
  Mutation: D10A (Cas9), TadA mutations within
  Promoter: CMV
  Cloning method: Ligation Independent Cloning
Terms and licenses: Academic/Nonprofit Terms; Industry Terms: Not Available to Industry
How to cite: CBE-T1.32 was a gift from Nicole Gaudelli (Addgene plasmid # 193282 ; http://n2t.net/addgene:193282 ; RRID:Addgene_193282)
