[The description below was written by a language model from this plasmid's Addgene catalogue record and pLannotate feature annotations shown in this document.]
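Description:
CBE-T1.32 is a mammalian expression plasmid, 8,745 nt in the sequenced record, built on a CMV/pBR322-type backbone for transient expression of a cytosine base editor in mammalian cells. It is propagated in E. coli as a high-copy plasmid through a ColE1/pMB1-family origin and selected with ampicillin via the β-lactamase gene and its native promoter. Short remnants of lac regulatory elements, a multiple cloning site, an SV40 promoter fragment and a pBR322 bom fragment are also annotated in the backbone and appear to be cloning vestiges rather than functional parts.

The payload is a single long open reading frame driven by the human cytomegalovirus immediate-early enhancer and promoter and terminated by the bovine growth hormone polyadenylation signal. A T7 promoter lies just upstream of the coding sequence, which would in principle permit in vitro transcription. The fusion begins with a domain derived from E. coli TadA, a tRNA adenosine deaminase. According to the record it carries mutations, and the editor's name and purpose indicate these redirect it towards cytosine deamination, although the specific substitutions are not listed. A short segment matching adenine base editor sequence, probably a linker, joins it to Streptococcus pyogenes Cas9 bearing D10A. The annotation tool labels the N-terminal portion as dCas9, but only D10A is recorded, which is consistent with a nickase. Downstream is a uracil glycosylase inhibitor (UGI) from phage PBS2, which blocks excision of the uracil intermediate and so favours C-to-T outcomes. Unannotated gaps flank the UGI, and their contents are not stated. No guide RNA cassette is annotated, so a guide would have to be supplied separately.
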