Features (pLannotate 1.2.2; 19 found; start..end, strand, type, name):
    103..482     +  enhancer       CMV enhancer: human cytomegalovirus immediate early enhancer
    483..686     +  promoter       CMV promoter: human cytomegalovirus (CMV) immediate early promoter
    728..746     +  promoter       T7 promoter: promoter for bacteriophage T7 RNA polymerase
    760..1257    +  CDS            tadA: TADA_ECOLI - Also known as yfhC. Experimental evidence at protein level: Swiss-Prot protein existence level 1. Catalyzes the deamination of adenosine to inosine at the wobble position 34 of tRNA(Arg2). Essential for cell viability. From Escherichia coli (strain K12).
   1258..1356    +  CDS            ABE(7.10) (fragment): adenine base editor comprising wild-type E. coli TadA fused to the evolved TadA*(7.10) mutant (Gaudelli et al., 2017)
   1357..2958    +  CDS            dCas9(N): N-terminal portion of catalytically inactive Streptococcus pyogenes dCas9 carrying the D10A mutation (Zetsche et al., 2015)
   2959..5453    +  CDS            Cas9(C) (fragment): C-terminal portion of Streptococcus pyogenes Cas9 (Zetsche et al., 2015)
   5767..6015    +  CDS            UGI: UNGI_BPPB2 - Experimental evidence at protein level: Swiss-Prot protein existence level 1. This protein binds specifically and reversibly to the host uracil-DNA glycosylase, preventing removal of uracil residues from PBS2 DNA by the host uracil-excision repair system. From Bacillus phage PBS2 (Bacteriophage PBS2).
   6157..6381    +  polyA_signal   bGH poly(A) signal: bovine growth hormone polyadenylation signal
   6385..6406    +  promoter       SV40 promoter (fragment): SV40 enhancer and early promoter
   6411..6427    +  misc_feature   MCS (fragment): pBluescript multiple cloning site
   6476..6492    -  protein_bind   lac operator: The lac repressor binds to the lac operator to inhibit transcription in E. coli. This inhibition can be relieved by adding lactose or isopropyl-β-D-thiogalactopyranoside (IPTG). lac repressor encoded by lacI
   6500..6530    -  promoter       lac promoter: promoter for the E. coli lac operon
   6545..6566    -  protein_bind   CAP binding site: CAP binding activates transcription in the presence of cAMP. E. coli catabolite activator protein
   6579..6671    -  CDS            lacI (fragment): lac repressor; lacI; The lac repressor binds to the lac operator to inhibit transcription in E. coli. This inhibition can be relieved by adding lactose or isopropyl-β-D-thiogalactopyranoside (IPTG).
   6854..7442    -  rep_origin     ori: high-copy-number ColE1/pMB1/pBR322/pUC origin of replication
   7613..8473    -  CDS            AmpR: β-lactamase; bla; confers resistance to ampicillin, carbenicillin, and related antibiotics
   8474..8578    -  promoter       AmpR promoter: bla
   8649..8693    -  misc_feature   bom (fragment): basis of mobility region from pBR322
>Addgene plasmid #193282 | CBE-T1.32 | addgene full sequence | sequence record 379828 | Addgene NGS Result
AAGCTACAACAAGGCAAGGCTTGACCGACAATTGCATGAAGAATCTGCTTAGGGTTAGGCGTTTTGCGCT
GCTTCGCGATGTACGGGCCAGATATACGCGTTGACATTGATTATTGACTAGTTATTAATAGTAATCAATT
ACGGGGTCATTAGTTCATAGCCCATATATGGAGTTCCGCGTTACATAACTTACGGTAAATGGCCCGCCTG
GCTGACCGCCCAACGACCCCCGCCCATTGACGTCAATAATGACGTATGTTCCCATAGTAACGCCAATAGG
GACTTTCCATTGACGTCAATGGGTGGAGTATTTACGGTAAACTGCCCACTTGGCAGTACATCAAGTGTAT
CATATGCCAAGTACGCCCCCTATTGACGTCAATGACGGTAAATGGCCCGCCTGGCATTATGCCCAGTACA
TGACCTTATGGGACTTTCCTACTTGGCAGTACATCTACGTATTAGTCATCGCTATTACCATGGTGATGCG
GTTTTGGCAGTACATCAATGGGCGTGGATAGCGGTTTGACTCACGGGGATTTCCAAGTCTCCACCCCATT
GACGTCAATGGGAGTTTGTTTTGGCACCAAAATCAACGGGACTTTCCAAAATGTCGTAACAACTCCGCCC
CATTGACGCAAATGGGCGGTAGGCGTGTACGGTGGGAGGTCTATATAAGCAGAGCTGGTTTAGTGAACCG
TCAGATCCGCTAGAGATCCGCGGCCGCTAATACGACTCACTATAGGGAGAGCCGCCACCATGTCCGAGGT
TGAATATAGCCACGAATACTGGATGCGGCACGCTCTGACACTGGCCAAGCGGGCCAGAGATGAGAGACAC
GTGCCTGTGGGCGCTGTGCTGGTGCTCAACAACCGGGTGATCGGCGAGGGATGGAACAGGGCCAAAGGAC
TGCATGATCCAACCGCCCACGCCGAAATCATGGCCCTGAGACAGGGCGGCCTGGTGATGCAGAACTACAG
ACTGTGGGGCGCTACACTGTACACCACCTTCGAGCCTTGCGTGATGTGCGCCGGCGCCATGATTCACAGC
AGAATCGGAAGAGTGGTGTTCGGCGTGTGCAATGCCAAGACCCACGCCGCCATGAGCCTGATGGACGTGC
TGCACCACCCCGGCATGAACCACCGGGTGGAAATCACCGAGGGCATCCTGGCCGACGAGTGCGAGGAACT
GCTGTGTAGATTCTTCAGAATGCCTAGACGGGTCTTTAATGCTCAAAAGAAGGCCCAGAGCAGCACAGAC
TCTGGTGGTTCTTCTGGTGGTTCTAGCGGCAGCGAGACTCCCGGGACCTCAGAGTCCGCCACACCCGAAA
GTTCTGGTGGTTCTTCTGGTGGTTCTGACAAGAAGTACAGCATCGGCCTGGCCATCGGCACCAACTCTGT
GGGCTGGGCCGTGATCACCGACGAGTACAAGGTGCCCAGCAAGAAATTCAAGGTGCTGGGCAACACCGAC
CGGCACAGCATCAAGAAGAACCTGATCGGAGCCCTGCTGTTCGACAGCGGCGAAACAGCCGAGGCCACCC
GGCTGAAGAGAACCGCCAGAAGAAGATACACCAGACGGAAGAACCGGATCTGCTATCTGCAAGAGATCTT
CAGCAACGAGATGGCCAAGGTGGACGACAGCTTCTTCCACAGACTGGAAGAGTCCTTCCTGGTGGAAGAG
GATAAGAAGCACGAGCGGCACCCCATCTTCGGCAACATCGTGGACGAGGTGGCCTACCACGAGAAGTACC
CCACCATCTACCACCTGAGAAAGAAACTGGTGGACAGCACCGACAAGGCCGACCTGCGGCTGATCTATCT
GGCCCTGGCCCACATGATCAAGTTCCGGGGCCACTTCCTGATCGAGGGCGACCTGAACCCCGACAACAGC
GACGTGGACAAGCTGTTCATCCAGCTGGTGCAGACCTACAACCAGCTGTTCGAGGAAAACCCCATCAACG
CCAGCGGCGTGGACGCCAAGGCCATCCTGTCTGCCAGACTGAGCAAGAGCAGACGGCTGGAAAATCTGAT
CGCCCAGCTGCCCGGCGAGAAGAAGAATGGCCTGTTCGGAAACCTGATTGCCCTGAGCCTGGGCCTGACC
CCCAACTTCAAGAGCAACTTCGACCTGGCCGAGGATGCCAAACTGCAGCTGAGCAAGGACACCTACGACG
ACGACCTGGACAACCTGCTGGCCCAGATCGGCGACCAGTACGCCGACCTGTTTCTGGCCGCCAAGAACCT
GTCCGACGCCATCCTGCTGAGCGACATCCTGAGAGTGAACACCGAGATCACCAAGGCCCCCCTGAGCGCC
TCTATGATCAAGAGATACGACGAGCACCACCAGGACCTGACCCTGCTGAAAGCTCTCGTGCGGCAGCAGC
TGCCTGAGAAGTACAAAGAGATTTTCTTCGACCAGAGCAAGAACGGCTACGCCGGCTACATTGACGGCGG
AGCCAGCCAGGAAGAGTTCTACAAGTTCATCAAGCCCATCCTGGAAAAGATGGACGGCACCGAGGAACTG
CTCGTGAAGCTGAACAGAGAGGACCTGCTGCGGAAGCAGCGGACCTTCGACAACGGCAGCATCCCCCACC
AGATCCACCTGGGAGAGCTGCACGCCATTCTGCGGCGGCAGGAAGATTTTTACCCATTCCTGAAGGACAA
CCGGGAAAAGATCGAGAAGATCCTGACCTTCCGCATCCCCTACTACGTGGGCCCTCTGGCCAGGGGAAAC
AGCAGATTCGCCTGGATGACCAGAAAGAGCGAGGAAACCATCACCCCCTGGAACTTCGAGGAAGTGGTGG
ACAAGGGCGCTTCCGCCCAGAGCTTCATCGAGCGGATGACCAACTTCGATAAGAACCTGCCCAACGAGAA
GGTGCTGCCCAAGCACAGCCTGCTGTACGAGTACTTCACCGTGTATAACGAGCTGACCAAAGTGAAATAC
GTGACCGAGGGAATGAGAAAGCCCGCCTTCCTGAGCGGCGAGCAGAAAAAGGCCATCGTGGACCTGCTGT
TCAAGACCAACCGGAAAGTGACCGTGAAGCAGCTGAAAGAGGACTACTTCAAGAAAATCGAGTGCTTCGA
CTCCGTGGAAATCTCCGGCGTGGAAGATCGGTTCAACGCCTCCCTGGGCACATACCACGATCTGCTGAAA
ATTATCAAGGACAAGGACTTCCTGGACAATGAGGAAAACGAGGACATTCTGGAAGATATCGTGCTGACCC
TGACACTGTTTGAGGACAGAGAGATGATCGAGGAACGGCTGAAAACCTATGCCCACCTGTTCGACGACAA
AGTGATGAAGCAGCTGAAGCGGCGGAGATACACCGGCTGGGGCAGGCTGAGCCGGAAGCTGATCAACGGC
ATCCGGGACAAGCAGTCCGGCAAGACAATCCTGGATTTCCTGAAGTCCGACGGCTTCGCCAACAGAAACT
TCATGCAGCTGATCCACGACGACAGCCTGACCTTTAAAGAGGACATCCAGAAAGCCCAGGTGTCCGGCCA
GGGCGATAGCCTGCACGAGCACATTGCCAATCTGGCCGGCAGCCCCGCCATTAAGAAGGGCATCCTGCAG
ACAGTGAAGGTGGTGGACGAGCTCGTGAAAGTGATGGGCCGGCACAAGCCCGAGAACATCGTGATCGAAA
TGGCCAGAGAGAACCAGACCACCCAGAAGGGACAGAAGAACAGCCGCGAGAGAATGAAGCGGATCGAAGA
GGGCATCAAAGAGCTGGGCAGCCAGATCCTGAAAGAACACCCCGTGGAAAACACCCAGCTGCAGAACGAG
AAGCTGTACCTGTACTACCTGCAGAATGGGCGGGATATGTACGTGGACCAGGAACTGGACATCAACCGGC
TGTCCGACTACGATGTGGACCATATCGTGCCTCAGAGCTTTCTGAAGGACGACTCCATCGACAACAAGGT
GCTGACCAGAAGCGACAAGAACCGGGGCAAGAGCGACAACGTGCCCTCCGAAGAGGTCGTGAAGAAGATG
AAGAACTACTGGCGGCAGCTGCTGAACGCCAAGCTGATTACCCAGAGAAAGTTCGACAATCTGACCAAGG
CCGAGAGAGGCGGCCTGAGCGAACTGGATAAGGCCGGCTTCATCAAGAGACAGCTGGTGGAAACCCGGCA
GATCACAAAGCACGTGGCACAGATCCTGGACTCCCGGATGAACACTAAGTACGACGAGAATGACAAGCTG
ATCCGGGAAGTGAAAGTGATCACCCTGAAGTCCAAGCTGGTGTCCGATTTCCGGAAGGATTTCCAGTTTT
ACAAAGTGCGCGAGATCAACAACTACCACCACGCCCACGACGCCTACCTGAACGCCGTCGTGGGAACCGC
CCTGATCAAAAAGTACCCTAAGCTGGAAAGCGAGTTCGTGTACGGCGACTACAAGGTGTACGACGTGCGG
AAGATGATCGCCAAGAGCGAGCAGGAAATCGGCAAGGCTACCGCCAAGTACTTCTTCTACAGCAACATCA
TGAACTTTTTCAAGACCGAGATTACCCTGGCCAACGGCGAGATCCGGAAGCGGCCTCTGATCGAGACAAA
CGGCGAAACCGGGGAGATCGTGTGGGATAAGGGCCGGGATTTTGCCACCGTGCGGAAAGTGCTGAGCATG
CCCCAAGTGAATATCGTGAAAAAGACCGAGGTGCAGACAGGCGGCTTCAGCAAAGAGTCTATCCTGCCCA
AGAGGAACAGCGATAAGCTGATCGCCAGAAAGAAGGACTGGGACCCTAAGAAGTACGGCGGCTTCGACAG
CCCCACCGTGGCCTATTCTGTGCTGGTGGTGGCCAAAGTGGAAAAGGGCAAGTCCAAGAAACTGAAGAGT
GTGAAAGAGCTGCTGGGGATCACCATCATGGAAAGAAGCAGCTTCGAGAAGAATCCCATCGACTTTCTGG
AAGCCAAGGGCTACAAAGAAGTGAAAAAGGACCTGATCATCAAGCTGCCTAAGTACTCCCTGTTCGAGCT
GGAAAACGGCCGGAAGAGAATGCTGGCCTCTGCCGGCGAACTGCAGAAGGGAAACGAACTGGCCCTGCCC
TCCAAATATGTGAACTTCCTGTACCTGGCCAGCCACTATGAGAAGCTGAAGGGCTCCCCCGAGGATAATG
AGCAGAAACAGCTGTTTGTGGAACAGCACAAGCACTACCTGGACGAGATCATCGAGCAGATCAGCGAGTT
CTCCAAGAGAGTGATCCTGGCCGACGCTAATCTGGACAAAGTGCTGTCCGCCTACAACAAGCACCGGGAT
AAGCCCATCAGAGAGCAGGCCGAGAATATCATCCACCTGTTTACCCTGACCAATCTGGGAGCCCCTGCCG
CCTTCAAGTACTTTGACACCACCATCGACCGGAAGAGGTACACCAGCACCAAAGAGGTGCTGGACGCCAC
CCTGATCCACCAGAGCATCACCGGCCTGTACGAGACACGGATCGACCTGTCTCAGCTGGGAGGTGACTCT
GGTGGAAGCGGAGGATCTGGCGGCAGCACCAATCTGAGCGACATCATCGAGAAAGAGACAGGCAAGCAGC
TGGTCATCCAAGAGTCCATCCTGATGCTGCCTGAAGAGGTGGAAGAAGTGATCGGCAACAAGCCCGAGTC
CGACATCCTGGTGCACACCGCCTACGATGAGAGCACCGACGAGAACGTGATGCTGCTGACCTCTGACGCC
CCTGAGTACAAGCCTTGGGCTCTCGTGATCCAGGACAGCAACGGCGAGAACAAGATCAAGATGCTGAGCG
GCGGCTCTGGTGGCTCTGGCGGATCTACAAACCTGTCCGATATTATTGAGAAAGAAACCGGGAAACAGCT
CGTGATTCAAGAGTCTATTCTCATGCTCCCGGAAGAAGTCGAGGAAGTCATTGGAAACAAGCCTGAGAGC
GATATTCTGGTCCATACAGCCTACGACGAGTCTACCGATGAGAATGTCATGCTCCTCACCAGCGACGCTC
CCGAGTATAAGCCATGGGCACTTGTCATTCAGGACTCCAATGGGGAAAACAAAATCAAAATGCTCCCAAA
GAAAAAACGCAAGGTGGAGGGAGCTGATAAGCGCACCGCCGATGGTTCCGAGTTCGAAAGCCCCAAGAAG
AAGAGGAAAGTCTAACCGGTCATCATCACCATCACCATTGAGTTTAAACCCGCTGATCAGCCTCGACTGT
GCCTTCTAGTTGCCAGCCATCTGTTGTTTGCCCCTCCCCCGTGCCTTCCTTGACCCTGGAAGGTGCCACT
CCCACTGTCCTTTCCTAATAAAATGAGGAAATTGCATCGCATTGTCTGAGTAGGTGTCATTCTATTCTGG
GGGGTGGGGTGGGGCAGGACAGCAAGGGGGAGGATTGGGAAGACAATAGCAGGCATGCTGGGGATGCGGT
GGGCTCTATGGCTTCTGAGGCGGAAAGAACCAGCTGGGGCTCGATACCGTCGACCTCTAGCTAGAGCTTG
GCGTAATCATGGTCATAGCTGTTTCCTGTGTGAAATTGTTATCCGCTCACAATTCCACACAACATACGAG
CCGGAAGCATAAAGTGTAAAGCCTAGGGTGCCTAATGAGTGAGCTAACTCACATTAATTGCGTTGCGCTC
ACTGCCCGCTTTCCAGTCGGGAAACCTGTCGTGCCAGCTGCATTAATGAATCGGCCAACGCGCGGGGAGA
GGCGGTTTGCGTATTGGGCGCTCTTCCGCTTCCTCGCTCACTGACTCGCTGCGCTCGGTCGTTCGGCTGC
GGCGAGCGGTATCAGCTCACTCAAAGGCGGTAATACGGTTATCCACAGAATCAGGGGATAACGCAGGAAA
GAACATGTGAGCAAAAGGCCAGCAAAAGGCCAGGAACCGTAAAAAGGCCGCGTTGCTGGCGTTTTTCCAT
AGGCTCCGCCCCCCTGACGAGCATCACAAAAATCGACGCTCAAGTCAGAGGTGGCGAAACCCGACAGGAC
TATAAAGATACCAGGCGTTTCCCCCTGGAAGCTCCCTCGTGCGCTCTCCTGTTCCGACCCTGCCGCTTAC
CGGATACCTGTCCGCCTTTCTCCCTTCGGGAAGCGTGGCGCTTTCTCATAGCTCACGCTGTAGGTATCTC
AGTTCGGTGTAGGTCGTTCGCTCCAAGCTGGGCTGTGTGCACGAACCCCCCGTTCAGCCCGACCGCTGCG
CCTTATCCGGTAACTATCGTCTTGAGTCCAACCCGGTAAGACACGACTTATCGCCACTGGCAGCAGCCAC
TGGTAACAGGATTAGCAGAGCGAGGTATGTAGGCGGTGCTACAGAGTTCTTGAAGTGGTGGCCTAACTAC
GGCTACACTAGAAGAACAGTATTTGGTATCTGCGCTCTGCTGAAGCCAGTTACCTTCGGAAAAAGAGTTG
GTAGCTCTTGATCCGGCAAACAAACCACCGCTGGTAGCGGTGGTTTTTTTGTTTGCAAGCAGCAGATTAC
GCGCAGAAAAAAAGGATCTCAAGAAGATCCTTTGATCTTTTCTACGGGGTCTGACGCTCAGTGGAACGAA
AACTCACGTTAAGGGATTTTGGTCATGAGATTATCAAAAAGGATCTTCACCTAGATCCTTTTAAATTAAA
AATGAAGTTTTAAATCAATCTAAAGTATATATGAGTAAACTTGGTCTGACAGTTACCAATGCTTAATCAG
TGAGGCACCTATCTCAGCGATCTGTCTATTTCGTTCATCCATAGTTGCCTGACTCCCCGTCGTGTAGATA
ACTACGATACGGGAGGGCTTACCATCTGGCCCCAGTGCTGCAATGATACCGCGAGACCCACGCTCACCGG
CTCCAGATTTATCAGCAATAAACCAGCCAGCCGGAAGGGCCGAGCGCAGAAGTGGTCCTGCAACTTTATC
CGCCTCCATCCAGTCTATTAATTGTTGCCGGGAAGCTAGAGTAAGTAGTTCGCCAGTTAATAGTTTGCGC
AACGTTGTTGCCATTGCTACAGGCATCGTGGTGTCACGCTCGTCGTTTGGTATGGCTTCATTCAGCTCCG
GTTCCCAACGATCAAGGCGAGTTACATGATCCCCCATGTTGTGCAAAAAAGCGGTTAGCTCCTTCGGTCC
TCCGATCGTTGTCAGAAGTAAGTTGGCCGCAGTGTTATCACTCATGGTTATGGCAGCACTGCATAATTCT
CTTACTGTCATGCCATCCGTAAGATGCTTTTCTGTGACTGGTGAGTACTCAACCAAGTCATTCTGAGAAT
AGTGTATGCGGCGACCGAGTTGCTCTTGCCCGGCGTCAATACGGGATAATACCGCGCCACATAGCAGAAC
TTTAAAAGTGCTCATCATTGGAAAACGTTCTTCGGGGCGAAAACTCTCAAGGATCTTACCGCTGTTGAGA
TCCAGTTCGATGTAACCCACTCGTGCACCCAACTGATCTTCAGCATCTTTTACTTTCACCAGCGTTTCTG
GGTGAGCAAAAACAGGAAGGCAAAATGCCGCAAAAAAGGGAATAAGGGCGACACGGAAATGTTGAATACT
CATACTCTTCCTTTTTCAATATTATTGAAGCATTTATCAGGGTTATTGTCTCATGAGCGGATACATATTT
GAATGTATTTAGAAAAATAAACAAATAGGGGTTCCGCGCACATTTCCCCGAAAAGTGCCACCTGACGTCG
ACGGATCGGGAGATCGATCTCCCGATCCCCTAGGGTCGACTCTCAGTACAATCTGCTCTGATGCCGCATA
GTTAAGCCAGTATCTGCTCCCTGCTTGTGTGTTGGAGGTCGCTGAGTAGTGCGCGAGCAAAATTT
